>Addgene plasmid #247434 | DMX0001 | addgene full sequence | sequence record 494299 | Addgene NGS Result
CAGTAGTAGGTTGAGGCCGTTGAGCACCGCCGCCGCAAGGAATGGTGCATGCAAGGAGATGGCGCCCAAC
AGTCCCCCGGCCACGGGGCCTGCCACCATACCCACGCCGAAACAAGCGCTCATGAGCCCGAAGTGGCGAG
CCCGATCTTCCCCATCGGTGATGTCGGCGATATAGGCGCCAGCAACCGCACCTGTGGCGCCGGTGATGCC
GGCCACGATGCGTCCGGCGTAGAGGATCGAGATCGATCTCGATCCCGCGAAATTAATACGACTCACTATA
GGGGAATTGTGAGCGGATAACAATTCCCCTCTAGAAATAATTTTGTTTAACTTTAAGAAGGAGATATACA
TATGGGGTCTCAAGGAGGAGACGGAAAGCGTATTACAGTGACAGTTGACAGCGACAGCTATCAGTTGCTC
AAGGCATATATGATGTCAATATCTCCGGTCTGGTATGCACAACCAAGAATGAAGCCCATGCAGTTTAAGG
TTTACACCTATAAAAGAGAGAGCCGTTATCGTCTGTTTGTGGATGTACAGAGTGATATTATTGACACGCC
CGGGCGACGGATGGTGATCCCCCTGGCCAGTGCACGTCTGCTGTCAGATAAAGTCTCCCGTGAACTTTAC
CCGGTGGTGCATATCGGGGATGAAAGCTGGCGCATGATGACCACCGATATGGCCAGTGTGCCGGTTTCCG
TTATCGGGGAAGAAGTGGCTGATCTCAGCCACCGCGAAAATGACATCAAAAACGCCATTAACCTGATGTT
CTGGGGAATATGAACCGTCTCGTTCCGGAGACCACCACCACCACCACCACTGGTAATGAGATCCGGCTGC
TAACAAAGCCCGAAAGGAAGCTGAGTTGGCTGCTGCCACCGCTGAGCAATAACTAGCATAACCCCTTGGG
GCCTCTAAACGGGTCTTGAGGGGTTTTTTGCTGAAAGGAGGAACTATATCCGGATTGGCGAATGGG
[124 nt withheld, positions 977-1100]
C
[91 nt withheld, positions 1102-1192]
A
[49 nt withheld, positions 1194-1242]
CCTTTGACGTTGGAGTCCACGTTCTTT
[37 nt withheld, positions 1270-1306]
ACCCTATCTCGGTCTATTCTTTTGATTTATAAGGGATTTTGCCGATTTCGGCCTATTGGTTAAAAAATGA
GCTGATTTAACAAAAATTTAACGCGAATTTTAACAAAATATTAACGTTTACAATTTCAGGTGGCACTTTT
CGGGGAAATGTGCGCGGAACCCCTATTTGTTTATTTTTCTAAATACATTCAAATATGTATCCGCTCATGA
ATTAATTCTTACCAATGCTTAATCAGTGAGGCACCTATCTCAGCGATCTGTCTATTTCGTTCATCCATAG
TTGCCTGACTCCCCGTCGTGTAGATAACTACGATACGGGAGGGCTTACCATCTGGCCCCAGTGCTGCAAT
GATACCGCGAGACCCACGCTCACCGGCTCCAGATTTATCAGCAATAAACCAGCCAGCCGGAAGGGCCGAG
CGCAGAAGTGGTCCTGCAACTTTATCCGCCTCCATCCAGTCTATTAATTGTTGCCGGGAAGCTAGAGTAA
GTAGTTCGCCAGTTAATAGTTTGCGCAACGTTGTTGCCATTGCTACAGGCATCGTGGTGTCACGCTCGTC
GTTTGGTATGGCTTCATTCAGCTCCGGTTCCCAACGATCAAGGCGAGTTACATGATCCCCCATGTTGTGC
AAAAAAGCGGTTAGCTCCTTCGGTCCTCCGATCGTTGTCAGAAGTAAGTTGGCCGCAGTGTTATCACTCA
TGGTTATGGCAGCACTGCATAATTCTCTTACTGTCATGCCATCCGTAAGATGCTTTTCTGTGACTGGTGA
GTACTCAACCAAGTCATTCTGAGAATAGTGTATGCGGCGACCGAGTTGCTCTTGCCCGGCGTCAATACGG
GATAATACCGCGCCACATAGCAGAACTTTAAAAGTGCTCATCATTGGAAAACGTTCTTCGGGGCGAAAAC
TCTCAAGGATCTTACCGCTGTTGAGATCCAGTTCGATGTAACCCACTCGTGCACCCAACTGATCTTCAGC
ATCTTTTACTTTCACCAGCGTTTCTGGGTGAGCAAAAACAGGAAGGCAAAATGCCGCAAAAAAGGGAATA
AGGGCGACACGGAAATGTTGAATACTCATACTCTTCCTTTTTCAATATTATTGAAGCATTTATCAGGGTT
ATTGTCTCATGAGCGGATACATATTTGAATGTATTTAGAAAAATAAACAAATAGGGGTTCCGCGAACACC
CCTTGTATTACTGTTTATGTAAGCAGACAGTTTTATTGTTCATGACCAAAATCCCTTAACGTGAGTTTTC
GTTCCACTGAGCGTCAGACCCCGTAGAAAAGATCAAAGGATCTTCTTGAGATCCTTTTTTTCTGCGCGTA
ATCTGCTGCTTGCAAACAAAAAAACCACCGCTACCAGCGGTGGTTTGTTTGCCGGATCAAGAGCTACCAA
CTCTTTTTCCGAAGGTAACTGGCTTCAGCAGAGCGCAGATACCAAATACTGTCCTTCTAGTGTAGCCGTA
GTTAGGCCACCACTTCAAGAACTCTGTAGCACCGCCTACATACCTCGCTCTGCTAATCCTGTTACCAGTG
GCTGCTGCCAGTGGCGATAAGTCGTGTCTTACCGGGTTGGACTCAAGACGATAGTTACCGGATAAGGCGC
AGCGGTCGGGCTGAACGGGGGGTTCGTGCACACAGCCCAGCTTGGAGCGAACGACCTACACCGAACTGAG
ATACCTACAGCGTGAGCTATGAGAAAGCGCCACGCTTCCCGAAGGGAGAAAGGCGGACAGGTATCCGGTA
AGCGGCAGGGTCGGAACAGGAGAGCGCACGAGGGAGCTTCCAGGGGGAAACGCCTGGTATCTTTATAGTC
CTGTCGGGTTTCGCCACCTCTGACTTGAGCGTCGATTTTTGTGATGCTCGTCAGGGGGGCGGAGCCTATG
GAAAAACGCCAGCAACGCGGCCTTTTTACGGTTCCTGGCCTTTTGCTGGCCTTTTGCTCACATGTTCTTT
CCTGCGTTATCCCCTGATTCTGTGGATAACCGTATTACCGCCTTTGAGTGAGCTGATACCGCTCGCCGCA
GCCGAACGACCGAGCGCAGCGAGTCAGTGAGCGAGGAAGCGGAAGAGCGCCTGATGCGGTATTTTCTCCT
TACGCATCTGTGCGGTATTTCACACCGCATATATGGTGCACTCTCAGTACAATCTGCTCTGATGCCGCAT
AGTTAAGCCAGTATACACTCCGCTATCGCTACGTGACTGGGTCATGGCTGCGCCCCGACACCCGCCAACA
CCCGCTGACGCGCCCTGACGGGCTTGTCTGCTCCCGGCATCCGCTTACAGACAAGCTGTGACCGTCACCG
GGAGCTGCATGTGTCAGAGGTTTTCACCGTCATCACCGAAACGCGCGAGGCAGCTGCGGTAAAGCTCATC
AGCGTGGTCGTGAAGCGATTCACAGATGTCTGCCTGTTCATCCGCGTCCAGCTCGTTGAGTTTCTCCAGA
AGCGTTAATGTCTGGCTTCTGATAAAGCGGGCCATGTTAAGGGCGGTTTTTTCCTGTTTGGTCACTGATG
CCTCCGTGTAAGGGGGATTTCTGTTCATGGGGGTAATGATACCGATGAAACGAGAGAGGATGCTCACGAT
ACGGGTTACTGATGATGAACATGCCCGGTTACTGGAACGTTGTGAGGGTAAACAACTGGCGGTATGGATG
CGGCGGGACCAGAGAAAAATCACTCAGGGTCAATGCCAGCGCTTCGTTAATACAGATGTAGGTGTTCCAC
AGGGTAGCCAGCAGCATCCTGCGATGCAGATCCGGAACATAATGGTGCAGGGCGCTGACTTCCGCGTTTC
CAGACTTTACGAAACACGGAAACCGAAGACCATTCATGTTGTTGCTCAGGTCGCAGACGTTTTGCAGCAG
CAGTCGCTTCACGTTCGCTCGCGTATCGGTGATTCATTCTGCTAACCAGTAAGGCAACCCCGCCAGCCTA
GCCGGGTCCTCAACGACAGGAGCACGATCATGCGCACCCGTGGGGCCGCCATGCCGGCGATAATGGCCTG
CTTCTCGCCGAAACGTTTGGTGGCGGGACCAGTGACGAAGGCTTGAGCGAGGGCGTGCAAGATTCCGAAT
ACCGCAAGCGACAGGCCGATCATCGTCGCGCTCCAGCGAAAGCGGTCCTCGCCGAAAATGACCCAGAGCG
CTGCCGGCACCTGTCCTACGAGTTGCATGATAAAGAAGACAGTCATAAGTGCGGCGACGATAGTCATGCC
CCGCGCCCACCGGAAGGAGCTGACTGGGTTGAAGGCTCTCAAGGGCATCGGTCGAGATCCCGGTGCCTAA
TGAGTGAGCTAACTTACATTAATTGCGTTGCGCTCACTGCCCGCTTTCCAGTCGGGAAACCTGTCGTGCC
AGCTGCATTAATGAATCGGCCAACGCGCGGGGAGAGGCGGTTTGCGTATTGGGCGCCAGGGTGGTTTTTC
TTTTCACCAGTGAAACGGGCAACAGCTGATTGCCCTTCACCGCCTGGCCCTGAGAGAGTTGCAGCAAGCG
GTCCACGCTGGTTTGCCCCAGCAGGCGAAAATCCTGTTTGATGGTGGTTAACGGCGGGATATAACATGAG
CTGTCTTCGGTATCGTCGTATCCCACTACCGAGATGTCCGCACCAACGCGCAGCCCGGACTCGGTAATGG
CGCGCATTGCGCCCAGCGCCATCTGATCGTTGGCAACCAGCATCGCAGTGGGAACGATGCCCTCATTCAG
CATTTGCATGGTTTGTTGAAAACCGGACATGGCACTCCAGTCGCCTTCCCGTTCCGCTATCGGCTGAATT
TGATTGCGAGTGAGATATTTATGCCAGCCAGCCAGACGCAGACGCGCCGAGACAGAACTTAATGGGCCCG
CTAACAGCGCGATTTGCTGGTGACCCAATGCGACCAGATGCTCCACGCCCAGTCGCGTACCGTCTTCATG
GGAGAAAATAATACTGTTGATGGGTGTCTGGTCAGAGACATCAAGAAATAACGCCGGAACATTAGTGCAG
GCAGCTTCCACAGCAATGGCATCCTGGTCATCCAGCGGATAGTTAATGATCAGCCCACTGACGCGTTGCG
CGAGAAGATTGTGCACCGCCGCTTTACAGGCTTCGACGCCGCTTCGTTCTACCATCGACACCACCACGCT
GGCACCCAGTTGATCGGCGCGAGATTTAATCGCCGCGACAATTTGCGACGGCGCGTGCAGGGCCAGACTG
GAGGTGGCAACGCCAATCAGCAACGACTGTTTGCCCGCCAGTTGTTGTGCCACGCGGTTGGGAATGTAAT
TCAGCTCCGCCATCGCCGCTTCCACTTTTTCCCGCGTTTTCGCAGAAACGTGGCTGGCCTGGTTCACCAC
GCGGGAAACGGTCTGATAAGAGACACCGGCATACTCTGCGACATCGTATAACGTTACTGGTTTCACATTC
ACCACCCTGAATTGACTCTCTTCCGGGCGCTATCATGCCATACCGCGAAAGGTTTTGCGCCATTCGATGG
TGTCCGGGATCTCGACGCTCTCCCTTATGCGACTCCTGCATTAGGAAGCAGCC
Features (pLannotate 1.2.2; 21 found; start..end, strand, type, name):
    264..282     +  promoter       T7 promoter: promoter for bacteriophage T7 RNA polymerase
    283..307     +  protein_bind   lac operator: The lac repressor binds to the lac operator to inhibit transcription in E. coli. This inhibition can be relieved by adding lactose or isopropyl-β-D-thiogalactopyranoside (IPTG). lac repressor encoded by lacI
    322..344     +  RBS            RBS: efficient ribosome binding site from bacteriophage T7 gene 10 (Olins and Rangwala, 1989)
    376..444     +  CDS            ccdA (fragment): CCDA_ECO57 - Also known as H, letA. Experimental evidence at protein level: Swiss-Prot protein existence level 1. Antitoxin component of a type II toxin-antitoxin (TA) system which inhibits the post-segregational killing (PSK) of plasmid-free cells, also referred to as a plasmid addiction system. Binds to and blocks the activity of CcdB; will also remove bound CcdB protein from the CcdB-GyrA complex by forming a CcdA-CcdB complex, a process termed rejuvenation. Functions as a transcriptional corepressor for the ccdAB operon, repression also requires CcdB (By similarity). From Escherichia coli
    478..780     +  CDS            ccdB: CCDB_ECOLI - Also known as G, letB, letD. Experimental evidence at protein level: Swiss-Prot protein existence level 1. Toxic component of a type II toxin-antitoxin (TA) system, functioning in plasmid maintainence. Responsible for the post- segregational killing (PSK) of plasmid-free cells, also referred to as a plasmid addiction system. Half-life of over 2 hours. Cell killing by CcdB is accompanied by filamentation, defects in chromosome and plasmid segregation, defects in cell division, formation of anucleate cells, decreased DNA synthesis and plasmid loss. Interferes with the activity of DN
    801..820     +  CDS            9xHis (fragment): 9xHis affinity tag
    836..885     +  CDS            SET1 (fragment): solubility-enhancement tag derived from T7 phage gene 10B
    893..940     +  terminator     T7 terminator: transcription terminator for bacteriophage T7 RNA polymerase
    977..1432    +  rep_origin     f1 ori (sequence partly withheld): f1 bacteriophage origin of replication; arrow indicates direction of (+) strand synthesis
   1459..1516    +  promoter       AmpR promoter (fragment): bla
   1525..2385    -  CDS            AmpR: β-lactamase; bla; confers resistance to ampicillin, carbenicillin, and related antibiotics
   2386..2490    -  promoter       AmpR promoter: bla
   2612..3200    +  rep_origin     ori: high-copy-number ColE1/pMB1/pBR322/pUC origin of replication
   3386..3528    -  misc_feature   bom: basis of mobility region from pBR322
   3630..3821    -  CDS            rop: Rop protein, which maintains plasmids at low copy number; rop
   3838..4218    +  CDS            YPB1_ECOLX: Protein predicted: Swiss-Prot protein existence level 4. From Escherichia coli.
   4290..4581    -  CDS            TcR (fragment): tetracycline efflux protein; tet; confers resistance to tetracycline
   4596..4617    -  protein_bind   CAP binding site: CAP binding activates transcription in the presence of cAMP. E. coli catabolite activator protein
   4630..5712    -  CDS            lacI: lac repressor; lacI; The lac repressor binds to the lac operator to inhibit transcription in E. coli. This inhibition can be relieved by adding lactose or isopropyl-β-D-thiogalactopyranoside (IPTG).
   5713..5790    -  promoter       lacI promoter: lacI
   5798..238     -  CDS            TcR (fragment) (across the origin): tetracycline efflux protein; tet; confers resistance to tetracycline
