[The description below was written by a language model from this plasmid's Addgene catalogue record and pLannotate feature annotations shown in this document.]
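Description:
DMX0001 is a pET29-derived bacterial expression vector built as a Golden Gate destination (entry) plasmid for a demultiplexing cloning scheme used in large-scale characterization of designed proteins. It is about 5.8 kb. The backbone carries a ColE1/pMB1-type origin together with the pBR322 bom region and rop, which tends to hold copy number down; the record itself lists copy number as unknown. An f1 origin is also present. Selection is by ampicillin through a β-lactamase cassette, so the marker is AmpR rather than a kanamycin marker. Short tetracycline-resistance fragments in the feature table appear to be nonfunctional backbone remnants.

The expression region has the usual pET layout. A T7 promoter with an adjacent lac operator and the T7 gene 10 ribosome binding site lies upstream of the cloning site, a T7 terminator lies downstream, and lacI on the plasmid provides IPTG-relievable repression. According to the purpose line, the cloning site is a dropout cassette flanked by nested BsaI and BsmBI type IIS sites with AGGA and TTCC overhangs. The cassette contains a promoter driving ccdB, preceded by a short ccdA fragment. CcdB is a gyrase-poisoning toxin, so it serves as a negative selection marker: in standard ccdB-sensitive strains, only plasmids in which an incoming insert has replaced the cassette should be recovered.

A polyhistidine tag sequence sits immediately downstream of the cassette, and the purpose line describes this region as "his-W". Inserts cloned in frame would therefore be expected to gain a C-terminal His tag for affinity purification. The record does not explain the flanking "M" and "W" notation. The small hit annotated as a SET1 fragment just before the terminator may simply be residual pET sequence.
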