Addgene plasmid #247434: DMX0001
Purpose: Demultiplexing M-BsaI_AGGA_BsmBI-promoter-ccdb-BsmBI_TTCC_BsaI_his-W__AMPR
Depositing lab: David Baker. Depositing organization: University of Washington. Publication: Accelerating protein design by scaling experimental characterization. Qian J, Milles LF, Wicky BIM, Ragotte RJ, Motmaen A, Borst AJ, Skotheim R, Ols S, Coventry B, Li X, Kibler RD, Goreshnik I, Exposit M, Lore K, Stewart L, Baker D. Nat Commun. 2026 Aug 20;17(1):9945. doi: 10.1038/s41467-026-76740-9. PubMed 42754580.
Backbone
  Vector backbone: pET29
  Vector type: Bacterial Expression
Growth in bacteria
  Bacterial resistance: Ampicillin, 100 μg/mL
  Growth temperature: 37°C
  Growth strain: NEB Stable
  Copy number: Unknown
Gene/Insert
  Gene/Insert name: ccdb
  Species: Synthetic
  Promoter: T7
  Cloning method: Golden Gate
Terms and licenses: Academic/Nonprofit Terms; Industry Terms: Not Available to Industry
Depositor comments: Please visit https://doi.org/10.1101/2025.08.05.668824 for bioRxiv preprint.
How to cite: DMX0001 was a gift from David Baker (Addgene plasmid # 247434 ; http://n2t.net/addgene:247434 ; RRID:Addgene_247434)
